>Addgene plasmid #172502 | pDF0044 CjcCas7-11 full locus with synthetic array | addgene full sequence | sequence record 347191 | Addgene Partial NGS Result
AGGCCATCCAGCCTCGCGTCGCGAACGCCAGCAAGACGTAGCCCAGCGCGTCGGCCGCCATGCCGGCGAT
AATGGCCTGCTTCTCGCCGAAACGTTTGGTGGCGGGACCAGTGACGAAGGCTTGAGCGAGGGCGTGCAAG
ATTCCGAATACCGCAAGCGACAGGCCGATCATCGTCGCGCTCCAGCGAAAGCGGTCCTCGCCGAAAATGA
CCCAGAGCGCTGCCGGCACCTGTCCTACGAGTTGCATGATAAAGAAGACAGTCATAAGTGCGGCGACGAT
AGTCATGCCCCGCGCCCACCGGAAGGAGCTGACTGGGTTGAAGGCTCTCAAGGGCATCGGTCGACGCTCT
CCCTTATGCGACTCCTGCATTAGGAAGCAGCCCAGTAGTAGGTTGAGGCCGTTGAGCACCGCCGCCGCAA
GGAATGGTGCATGCAAGGAGATGGCGCCCAACAGTCCCCCGGCCACGGGGCCTGCCACCATACCCACGCC
GAAACAAGCGCTCATGAGCCCGAAGTGGCGAGCCCGATCTTCCCCATCGGTGATGTCGGCGATATAGGCG
CCAGCAACCGCACCTGTGGCGCCGGTGATGCCGGCCACGATGCGTCCGGCGTAGAGGATCCACAGGACGG
GTGTGGTCGCCATGATCGCGTAGTCGATAGTGGCTCCAAGTAGCGAAGCGAGCAGGACTGGGCGGCGGCC
AAAGCGGTCGGACAGTGCTCCGAGAACGGGTGCGCATAGAAATTGCATCAACGCATATAGCGCTAGCAGC
ACGCCATAGTGACTGGCGATGCTGTCGGAATGGACGATATCCCGCAAGAGGCCCGGCAGTACCGGCATAA
CCAAGCCTATGCCTACAGCATCCAGGGTGACGGTGCCGAGGATGACGATGAGCGCATTGTTAGATTTCAT
ACACGGTGCCTGACTGCGTTAGCAATTTAACTGTGATAAACTACCGCATTAAAGCTTATCGATGATAAGC
TGTCAAACATGAGAATTACAACTTATATCGTATGGGGCTGACTTCAGGTGCTACATTTGAAGAGATAAAT
TGCACTGAAATCTAGAAATATTTTATCTGATTAATAAGATGATCTTCTTGAGATCGTTTTGGTCTGCGCG
TAATCTCTTGCTCTGAAAACGAAAAAACCGCCTTGCAGGGCGGTTTTTCGAAGGTTCTCTGAGCTACCAA
CTCTTTGAACCGAGGTAACTGGCTTGGAGGAGCGCAGTCACCAAAACTTGTCCTTTCAGTTTAGCCTTAA
CCGGCGCATGACTTCAAGACTAACTCCTCTAAATCAATTACCAGTGGCTGCTGCCAGTGGTGCTTTTGCA
TGTCTTTCCGGGTTGGACTCAAGACGATAGTTACCGGATAAGGCGCAGCGGTCGGACTGAACGGGGGGTT
CGTGCATACAGTCCAGCTTGGAGCGAACTGCCTACCCGGAACTGAGTGTCAGGCGTGGAATGAGACAAAC
GCGGCCATAACAGCGGAATGACACCGGTAAACCGAAAGGCAGGAACAGGAGAGCGCACGAGGGAGCCGCC
AGGGGGAAACGCCTGGTATCTTTATAGTCCTGTCGGGTTTCGCCACCACTGATTTGAGCGTCAGATTTCG
TGATGCTTGTCAGGGGGGCGGAGCCTATGGAAAAACGGCTTTGCCGCGGCCCTCTCACTTCCCTGTTAAG
TATCTTCCTGGCATCTTCCAGGAAATCTCCGCCCCGTTCGTAAGCCATTTCCGCTCGCCGCAGTCGAACG
ACCGAGCGTAGCGAGTCAGTGAGCGAGGAAGCGGAATATATCCTGTATCACATATTCTGCTGACGCACCG
GTGCAGCCTTTTTTCTCCTGCCACATGAAGCACTTCACTGACACCCTCATCAGTGCCAACATAGTAAGCC
ATTGACAGCTAGCTCAGTCCTAGGTATAATGCTAGCGCCGATTTAGGCAAAAACGGCTTGAAGACTAAAG
GAAGGAATTAATGTCACGGTACAACCGCCAATATAACAATACAGGTATTATAGTTGCTTGAAGACTAAAG
GAAGGAATTAATGTCACGGTACGTATACGTGCGCGGAACCCCTATTTGTTTATTTTTCTAAATACATTCA
AATATGTATCCGCTCATGAGACAATAACCCTGATAAATGCTTCAATAATATTGAAAAAGGAAGAGTATGA
TTGAACAAGATGGATTGCACGCAGGTTCTCCGGCCGCTTGGGTGGAGAGGCTATTCGGCTATGACTGGGC
ACAACAGACAATCGGCTGCTCTGATGCCGCCGTGTTCCGGCTGTCAGCGCAGGGGCGCCCGGTTCTTTTT
GTCAAGACCGACCTGTCCGGTGCCCTGAATGAACTGCAAGACGAGGCAGCGCGGCTATCGTGGCTGGCCA
CGACGGGCGTTCCTTGCGCAGCTGTGCTCGACGTTGTTACTGAAGCGGGAAGGGACTGGCTGCTATTGGG
CGAAGTGCCGGGGCAGGATCTCCTGTCATCTCACCTTGCTCCTGCCGAGAAAGTATCCATCATGGCTGAT
GCAATGCGGCGGCTGCATACGCTTGATCCGGCTACCTGCCCATTCGACCACCAAGCGAAACATCGCATCG
AGCGAGCACGTACTCGGATGGAAGCCGGTCTTGTCGATCAGGATGATCTGGACGAAGAGCATCAGGGGCT
CGCGCCAGCCGAACTGTTCGCCAGGCTCAAGGCGAGCATGCCCGACGGCGAGGATCTCGTCGTGACCCAT
GGCGATGCCTGCTTGCCGAATATCATGGTGGAAAATGGCCGCTTTTCTGGATTCATCGACTGTGGCCGGC
TGGGTGTGGCGGACCGCTATCAGGACATAGCGTTGGCTACCCGTGATATTGCTGAAGAGCTTGGCGGCGA
ATGGGCTGACCGCTTCCTCGTGCTTTACGGTATCGCCGCTCCCGATTCGCAGCGCATCGCCTTCTATCGC
CTTCTTGACGAGTTCTTCTGAACTGTCAGACCAAGTTTACTCATATATACTTTAGATTGATTTAAAACTT
CATTTTTAATTTAAAAGGATCTAGGTGAAGATCCTTTTTGATAATCTCATGACCAAAATCCCTTAACGTG
AGTTTTCGTTCCACTGAGCGTCAGACGTGCCCTTAAACGCCTGGTTGCTACGCCTGAATAAGTGATAATA
AGCGGATGAATGGCAGAAATTCGAAAGCAAATTCGACCCGGTCGTCGGTTCAGGGCAGGGTCGTTAAATA
GCCGCTTATGTCTATTGCTGGTTTACCGGTTTATTGACTACCGGAAGCAGTGTGACCGTGTGCTTCTCAA
ATGCCTGAGGACAACATCCTTTCCCTGAGAATTTGATTTTTTCAAATTTACTCCTTAATAAGTCGTGCAA
TTTCTTTTAGGAGTGACAATGTTTTTTATATTCTTGCTTATTCCCGAATTCTGTTTGAGATTTGTTTTTT
TCTGAATGCATCTTACTTTGGTACTAGTGTTACTTATTAAGTCGTTTTATTACGATGGAAGTGATATAAA
TTACTGGTTTAGTCTATAAGCTAAAAAACTATTGACAGATAAAAATAAAATGAATATCATGCTACCTCTA
ATCCTAATCTTCAAATTCCAAATACTATCAATACCTGCCAAATGAAAAATAGAGTACAGATTGAAGCAAT
CATAAGAAATCTTCAAGGCGCTGCAAGAGACTCTAAGACGAACAAACTATCAGAGAACATCATTGCTTAT
GACGAATACAGGAAGATCCATAAGAGCGCTTCTTTGTACCAATTTGGCATAATCCCCGCGAAAGAATCAT
CATCGGTGCTTGCAGAGAATGAAACTAATCATGTCGCTTGTGAAAACGCTATTTTTGAAATGGCAGAAAA
GAATATAGAGAATTTTTCCTCCGAAGATATACATAAGAAACGCAAAGAAACGATTGAATCTGCCTTGAGA
CTACTTATGGGTCTTTATAAGGATAGACATGAAAAACTTCAGCCGAGAACCTTTGTCCTCATCGCAAAGG
CATACCTTCTGAGAAGCCTTATTACTCGTCCAAAAGGTATAACGATACCCGAAAAGAAAAAAGAGGCGCT
GAAAAAAGGGATTGGCTTTGTTGAAAGTGCCATTAAAAAAATCCAATCCTCCGAAAATATTTTATCTCAT
TCTTCTGATATAGATTTGCTTGAGAAGGCATGGAGGATCAAAAGTCAGTTGTATCTTGAGTATTATCGGG
TTAACAAGGATGAATGTGACAAAAATACATTAAAAGAAGTTCTCGAAAATTCCCTAATATCGGGATGTGA
TAAATTTGACAAAAATATCGAAGACGTACAGATTGCTATCCGCTACTGTGAATTAGAGAGTAGTAGAGAA
TATTTGGAACAAATTATTTCCTCTCACCTGGAAGGTATAGAATTTGAGAAGGCCAGGGCATACAAACTCC
TTGAACTTGAAAATGAAAATGAAGATGAAATAAGAAAAAGCATGAAGGTTGTTATTGAAGAGTATTTATC
GGGTTTTTCTGACCCATTATGGGAAGATGCAGTTGAGTTTATCAATAAACTTAAATCCGACAATAAGAAT
TGCTGGAAGGAACTATCGTTAGATATGTATAAGGTTTGCCGAGAACAAGAGGCGGAAACTGCGTCTCTCC
ATTTGCGTTGGTACTGGTCAAGACAGAGAAGGCTTTACGACCTGGCATTCATTGCAGCAGATAAAGAAGA
AGAAAAGGCAAAAATTGCCGATTCATTGAAAAGTCGCCTCTCGCTTCGTTGGTCAGCATTAGAAGAGACG
GGTAAAAAATCAAAAAATAAACGGGAAAAAGAAGAAATAAGCAGAATCCTTGAAGCCGAAGCAGTAGCGA
TGCTTGGAGGATATATCAAGGGTGCACGGAAGATCTTAAAAAAGAGGAGAAGACCTTTACCTGATGAGCA
ACGTTCCATACCAAAAGACTGGATAGTCATCCATTTTTATGTAAATCAATTAGAAAACAAGTGCTATGCC
CTTATTTATAACAAGGATGAAAATACCTGGAAGTGTGAATTTGTTAAAGAATACCAAAGATTGTTTCATG
TCTTTTTGACTTGGCAGACAAACTATAACCGATGTAAAGAGAGGGCTGCGGATTCCCTTGTGCAACTCTG
CAAAGAGATTGGGAATGCCATGCCCTTTCTCTTTGATGAATGTATTATTCCACAAGATAAAAATGTTTTA
TTCATTCCCCACGATTTCCTGCATCGATTGCCGCTTCATGGGGCAATACATGAAAAAAACAACGGTGTAT
TTTTAGAAAATCATCCATGCTGTTACCTTCCTGCGTGGTCATTTGCTGCGAAAGAAAATAATGCGGTAGT
ACAGGGAAGCATCTTGCTCAAGAATTTCCCTGAATATTCATATGAGGAGTTAGTTTCCAATTCAACACTA
TGGACTTCTCCGGTAAAAGACCCGGCGAGTCCTGATGACCTCAAAACAATTATCGCTTCACCGGAAATGC
TTGTTATTCTTTGTCATGGAGAAGCAGATGCTGTAAACCCTTTCAATGCCAGGCTTAAGTTAACAGGAAA
CGGCATATCGCATCTCGAGATATTACAAAGTACAAAGATGATTTTAAAAGGCAGTAAAATAATCCTGGGC
GCTTGTGAAACAGACCTCGTACCGCCACTATCAGATATTATGGATGAACATCTGTCTATTACTACAGCAT
TTCTTACAAACGACGCCAGGGAGATTTTGGGAACGATGTACGAGGCACTTGATGTACGCATATCAAGCAT
CATTCAAAAGATATATAGGCAAGAACATTATAGTAGTATGATGAAGCAATTGTGGGAATGGCAAAAAGTT
GGGGTAGAAAATTATCGTGAAAATGGTGATACACCAGCATTTTATAACACCGTTGTTTTTCGTGTTATTG
GATTATCAATATGAGTAAAAATGCAGAAGAAATACTTCATTCCTGCCTCGAAATGAGAGGGTCTGGAAAA
CTTTGTGTTGAATGCTCAGTTCTCAAAAAAGGAACGTGTCAAATATTGATGCATGAAATACTGAAAGTCA
AAGATGCATTAAAATTACCCAAAGATGATATCCGGGATATAATCTCAGAATCAATTGAAGCTATTCAGCT
TGGCAACTTTAAAGGAACCACCCATATCCAGTTTAGGGTATGGGTACGAAGAATAATACAAAACAAGAAG
AATGATTATTTTAGAAATAAATATAAAAGAAAAGAACATGAGAATGCACTCCCCATTCCAATGGATGATG
AGAAACACGAGATTATCTTATTTGATAAACCAGATGCAACTCAGGCAGACGAATTTAAACGCATTGAAAA
TGAGCATGATGTGGAAAAAATTTTACAGAGTTTAAGGAAAAAGGTAATTGAGGGTGAAATTGAAAAAAAT
GATCTTGATTTAGTACAAGCCTGTTATGATGGTTTTAAGGAAGGCTTATCTCAGGAAGAAATAGCAAAGA
GCCTATCTTTAAAACCAAATACTCTCAATCAAAACTTAAGCCGCCTGAGAAAAAAATTGAAGGCTGAAAG
AGAGGAATATTGCAGGAATGATTAACATGACGAACATACCAATAGGCCATGTTTTTCCAGAAGCTTTAGT
AATAGACAGAGATATTTATAATAAACGATGGATACTTAAAGTGGTTACAGATAACAATGAAAAAAAAGAT
ACTGTAAAGCTAAAGTCGAAAATAAGTGGCTTTAATGAAATTTTACAAGAAACCAAACTTATCTTGGCTG
ATAAGTATGTACCACCTGGCGTAGAAATTAAAGAAACAGAAATAGTAAAAATTCTTGTAGTAATAAAAAA
AGAACAGAACAAAGCATACGTTGCACTAAAAGGATACAGTAAAATCCTGAGAGATCATTTCTATTTTAAA
TATCTGCTTAACGAATCCATTAAAACCCTACTTGGCATTCCTATTGAAGCTCCTCTTTCTAGAAGTAAAG
TTATTTATAAACCAAAAAAATCCAATTGGAAATTGTGGTCTAATAAATTGAGAGAGGATTGTGGAGAACA
GTTTAAAAACAACTTCAAAGTGGAAGATGAAGTTTACAATGTTGATATCCCATTTTTAAATGTATATATA
GTAAGGGGAAAAGATTACGTTTTTCCTGTATTTGGTTTTAAATATCTTTCCACGTTAATGGGGAAACTAT
TATTTTATCCTGATATTATCGATACAAATGGTAATTCTGAGAGGAGTGTTTATAGAACAGATGGTTTGAA
TAATTTCCCCATGCAATTCACAGCTAAAATTAAAAATAGTGGTGCCCTCAAAGATGTTCGTGTTTTTTTG
CACGGTTTTACGTATCCAGCAAAGTGGCACTTTGGCATATGGAAGCATATGTTTTCCTTATTGCCAGGCG
CGAACGAAGATGAAACCGCATTATGGGAAAAAATGTTGAGGTATAGCTTCTTTCCAGAGAAAACTTTTAA
ATTTTGCAAACCAAATCAGGATAACAGCTCCTGTGATGAAGAACATTGTGTTTCATTATCGTTATTTAAA
GATATACACCCCCAGATAAAAGATTATTGCAGGTTGTATTTAGAACAATTTGTCACTTTACTTAAGTCAA
ATACGATTAATAATGTAGCAATATTTAAAGACAGACACTCCTGTAATAAAATCGAATTGATTTGTGTTTG
TCAAAATAAGGGTATCTACCAGAAGGCGATATTTCGTGGAGTATGTTATAATTGGGATAGTAATAATTCC
CATTTTGTATTTCATTTGACGCCTGTTACTATGTACTTAGATAAAAATAATAAATTATTTCATATGCGCA
CAAAGGATAAATCTATTTTTTCTGGAAGTTTGTGTGAGATAAAGCAATGCAATTAACAGACAAAAGTAGA
AACGAATTGTTTAGCGCTCTCCTTGAATGGGGTAAGTCACACATGCTTTCGCCAGAAATTGTTCAAGATA
TCTCTGAGATCGAGGAGAACTGCGAGCCTTTTATAAAAAGTGATGAATTTACAAACTTTTTATTAAATTC
AGTGGAAAAAATCAGGCGGCAAGTAGAATTTGCAATTTCCTTGTTTACCAATATAGAGCTAGTTACTGCA
ACTGATGAAGATTCTCTATGGCATGATGCAGAGGTGTCTTTTATTGCCTTCGATCGAGTAAACTATTTGA
TGGAGGTATTACAGTTTTTAATTGTACCCCGCAAAAAGGAAATTGCTGAAAAAGCTATGAAGGCGTTAGA
TACCATATTTGAAAAAACAATAGGCTGGCTTGAAGAAAGTGAGTTTTCACCATTAAGGTTAGTAGTACTT
AATGAATCCCGCCGTTATCATCTTGAACAAATACCAGAAGATGAACGATACAGGTTCCCTTGGTATGAAT
TATATTCGGATTATAGTGAAAATACCCTGGAAATAATTATTGAAAACTTCGACACTTTTTTGTCGGGAAA
ATGGGAAAAATTAACGAGGGAGATACCCCAAGAGTACCTGCATGAAATATCGCTTGAATTAAAAAGAGAT
AAACTATTACTTTCTCGAATAAAACAAGAGGCATCTTATCATAAAAGATTACTCGCTGCGGTATCAAAAC
CCTCATCTCTTAAGTTATGGCGATTGGGAGATGAAGCGGCATTGGATTACTTTCTTCCTGGTGGGGTAAA
AAAATCTGGTGCAGTGCGAGTTAGTTTAAAATTGATAGAAGATGCAAAGATTGCTTTTGAGGCAGATGAG
ATTTGTTGGAAATTCCTTGCTGCTTTTTGTGGGCCAAATTTGGATGATAAACAACGCCTCTCCCTGCTTG
ATAAAGTGGAGGAAAGGATAAAGAAAATTGATATACATAAAATTTCAGAAAATGAAAATATCCTGAAAAC
ACTAAAATCTTGGTTTGAGGGAAATTGCGATAATGCAAAACTTATTAAGATTTCTTTTGACACTTGGATT
AAAATGATGGAAGAAAAAGCAATCAACATGCATGCTGTAGAGTTTGACGAATCGCCAGAAAAGTTGTGGA
ATGCCATAATGGAACTTCAAAAAGGGAGAATGGGCGCTTCAAATTCTGTTGAAAAATATATAAACGATTT
TGTTAATGGGTGCCGACAAGTATGGCAAATTTTCAAATCGACCGTTGATGAACCATCGGTATTGTATGGT
GCTCGGGCTATTGCTGCATCATCTGAAAAGTCTGTGCAACCAAGAAAGTTAGAACTCAATAATAATCCAA
TTCTTCTTTCGTTGAAGCCGAACCCTAAAGGAGAATATATTATTTTATCATCGCTGGCATTAAAAAGGGT
AGTTCTTGGTGAAGGTGTTGAGGATTATGAGAAGATATGGAACTATCTTGAGCATACCAAAAATGATTAC
TGGTGCGGCTGTTTTATTACAAATGATGACAAACCTGATGTAGCTTCTGTACAACAAATAGAGAATCGAA
TTTTGGCAAAAAAAACGAGAGATTATAAAAAAGCAATTATTGGTGTATCTCCTGAAAAAATCGTTTTAGA
AGAATTCATTCAGGAATTGCCGGCTGTGATATTTGAAGGAAAAGGCCCGTTAAAGGATTCTTTAGTTAAG
AAGGTTATCATATTGGTTATTTCACTTGAATGAGGTGTTATCTTGCATACAATATTGCCTATCCATCTTA
CCTTCCTCGAACCCTACCGCCTTGCTGAGTGGCATGCAAAAGCTGATAGAAAGAAAAATAAGAGATACTT
AAGAGGCATGAGCTTTGCCCAGTGGCATAAGGATAAGGATGGCATAGGGAAACCTTATATCACAGGTACG
CTTTTGAGGTCGGCAGTCCTAAATGCAGCGGAAGAGCTTATTAGTCTGAATCAGGGAATGTGGGCTAAAG
AACCTTGCTGCAACGGCAAGTTTGAGACAGAGAAAGATAAGCCGGCTGTCCTCAGAAAGAGGCCAACAAT
CCAGTGGAAAACCGGAAGACCGGCAATATGTGACCCTGAAAAACAGGAGAAGAAAGACGCATGTCCCCTC
TGTATGCTCCTGGGCAGATTTGATAAGGCGGGCAAGAGACACAGGGATAATAAATACGATAAACATGATT
ATGACATCCACTTCGATAACCTGAACCTTATAACCGACAAAAAATTCTCCCATCCTGATGATATTGCATC
GGAGCGAATCCTCAACCGTGTTGATTACACCACTGGCAAGGCGCATGATTATTTTAAGGTATGGGAGGTG
GATGATGATCAATGGTGGCAATTTACCGGTACAATAACGATGCATGATGATTGCTCAAAGGCGAAAGGGT
TGCTCCTGGCTTCTCTGTGTTTTGTTGACAAGCTCTGTGGGGCGCTTTGCAGGATTGAAGTGACTGGAAA
TAATAGCCAGGATGAGAATAAAGAGTATGCGCATCCAGATACCGGTATTATTACATCCCTAAATTTAAAA
TACCAGAACAATTCCACAATTCATCAAGATGCCGTACCATTATCCGGCTCCGCTCATGATAACGATGAAC
CTCCTGTTCATGACAATGACAGTTCCCTGGATAACGATACGATTACGCTCCTGTCAATGAAAGCTAAAGA
AATTGTCGGGGCTTTTCGTGAATCCGGCAAGATAGAGAAGGCAAGGACACTGGCAGATGTGATAAGGGCT
ATGCGGCTACAGAAACCGGATATTTGGGAAAAATTGCCAAAAGGCATAAATGATAAACACCACCTGTGGG
ATAGAGAAGTGAACGGCAAGAAGTTAAGGAATATATTAGAGGAATTATGGCGGCTCATGAACAAGAGGAA
CGCATGGAGGACATTCTGTGAAGTTCTGGGGAATGAACTCTACCGGTGTTATAAGGAAAAGACGGGTGGA
ATTGTGTTACGGTTCAGGACACTTGGCGAGACGGAGTACTATCCGGAACCGGAGAAAACAGAGCCATGCC
TAATCTCAGATAATTCTATACCAATTACACCACTTGGAGGTGTTAAAGAATGGATTATTATCGGGAGATT
AAAAGCGGAGACGCCGTTTTATTTTGGTGTGCAGTCATCCTTTGATTCTACACAGGATGACCTGGACTTG
GTTCCTGATATTGTCAATACTGATGAAAAACTTGAAGCAAATGAACAAACCAGCTTCAGGATACTGATGG
ATAAGAAAGGGCGTTACCGTATCCCTCGCTCACTCATAAGAGGCGTCCTCCGCAGAGATTTGAGAACGGC
ATTTGGCGGGAGTGGTTGCATTGTGGAATTAGGCAGAATGATTCCATGCGATTGTAAGGTCTGTGCTATT
ATGCGAAAAATTACTGTAATGGATTCCAGGAGTGAGAATATCGAATTACCCGATATTCGTTATAGAATCA
GGCTAAACCCTTACACCGCTACGGTAGACGAGGGGGCGTTGTTTGATATGGAGATAGGACCGGAAGGGAT
TACTTTTCCGTTTGTTTTCCGTTATCGTGGGGAAGATGCGCTACCGCGTGAATTGTGGAGCGTAATTCGC
TATTGGATGGATGGCATGGCCTGGCTTGGTGGTTCCGGATCTACGGGTAAAGGACGTTTTGCTCTTATCG
ATATAAAAGTGTTTGAATGGGATTTGTGTAATGAAGAAGGGCTTAAAGCATACATTTGTTCAAGAGGATT
AAGAGGCATCGAAAAAGAAGTATTGCTTGAGAATAAAACGATAGCAGAAATTACTAATTTATTTAAAACA
GAAGAAGTCAAATTCTTTGAATCATACAGTAAACATATTAAACAATTGTGTCACGAATGCATTATAAACC
AAATATCCTTTTTGTGGGGACTTAGGTCTTATTATGAATATCTCGGTCCCCTGTGGACAGAGGTCAAATA
CGAAATCAAGATTGCCTCACCTTTATTATCCTCCGATACCATATCGGCCTTGCTGAACAAGGATAATATT
GATTGTATAGCATATGAGAAGAGGAAATGGGAAAACGGTGGAATAAAATTTGTTCCAACCATCAAGGGCG
AGACTATACGGGGTATTGTGAGGATGGCCGTTGGAAAGAGAAGCGGTGATCTGGGAATGGATGATCATGA
AGACTGTTCCTGTACCCTGTGTACGATCTTTGGCAATGAGCATGAGGCTGGCAAGCTGCGGTTTGAGGAT
TTGGAAGTCGTAGAGGAAAAATTACCGTCTGAACAGAATTCTGATAGCAATAAAATACCATTCGGCCCAG
TTCAGGATGGCGATGGTAACCGGGAGAAGGAGTGTGTGACTGCGGTGAAGAGCTATAAGAAGAAACTCAT
TGACCACGTGGCAATTGATCGTTTCCATGGCGGTGCGGAAGATAAGATGAAGTTTAATACCTTGCCGCTT
GCGGGAAGCTTTGAAAAGCCCATTATCCTGAAAGGTAGATTCTGGATAAAAAAGGACATTGTAAAGGACT
ATAAGAAAAAAATCGAAGACGCCATGGTTGATATACGGGACGGGTTGTATCCAATAGGCGGGAAAACAGG
CATTGGGTATGGGTGGGTTACAGACCTTACCATCCTGAATCCCCAGAGCGGATTTCAAATTCCGGTAAAA
AAAGATATTTCCCCAGAACCAGGAACGTATTCTACTTATCCATCCCACAGTACCCCATCCCTTAATAAAG
GCCATATTTATTACCCGCACTATTTCTTAGCGCCGGCAAATACGGTGCATCGTGAACAAGAGATGATCGG
CCATGAGCAGTTTCACAAAGAACAGAAAGGGGAATTGCTTGTTTCAGGCAAGATTGTGTGCACCCTGAAG
ACCGTAACACCCCTTATCATCCCGGATACAGAAAATGAGGACGCCTTTGGTCTTCAAAACACATATTCCG
GACATAAAAATTACCAGTTTTTTCATATAAACGATGAAATTATGGTCCCCGGCTCAGAGATTCGGGGTAT
GATAAGTTCTGTTTATGAGGCGATTACCAATTCGTGTTTTCGCGTTTATGATGAAACGAAATATATAACA
CGCCGGTTATCGCCTGAAAAAAAAGATGAATCAAACGACAAGAATAAGTCTCAAGATGATGCATCTCAAA
AAATACGGAAAGGTTTAGTGAAAAAAACCGACGAAGGGTTTTCAATCATCGAAGTTGAAAGATATTCCAT
GAAAACCAAGGGCGGGACAAAGTTAGTTGATAAAGTTTACCGCCTTCCTCTCTATGATAGTGAAGCAGTT
ATAGCATCTATTCAATTTGAGCAGTATGGAGAAAAAAATGAAAAAAGGAATGCAAAGATTCGGGCTGCAA
TAAAACGGAATGAAGTAATTGCAGAAGTTGCCCGAAAAAATTTGATATTCCTCAGGTCCTTAACGCCGGA
AGAATTGAAAAAGGTTTTACAGGGTGAAATACTGGTAAAATTTAGTCTTAAGTCAGGAAAAAATCCCAAT
GATTATTTGGCGGAATTACATGAAAACGGAACCGAGCGTGGATTGATAAAGTTTACCGGGCTTAACATGG
TGAATATAAAAAATGTAAATGAGGAAGATAAAGATTTTAATGATACCTGGGATTGGGAAAAGCTCAATAT
CTTCCATAATGCACACGAGAAGCGAAATAGTCTTAAACAGGGATATCCAAGACCTGTCTTAAAATTTATA
AAAGATCGGGTTGAATACACCATTCCCAAGCGGTGCGAGCGTATATTTTGTATTCCGGTAAAAAATACAA
TCGAATACAAAGTATCTTCAAAAGTCTGTAAACAATACAAAGATGTACTGAGCGATTATGAGAAAAATTT
TGGGCATATTAACAAGATATTTACCACAAAAATCCAAAAGAGAGAACTTACCGACGGTGATTTGGTCTAT
TTTATTCCCAATGAAGGCGCAGACAAAACCGTACAGGCTATCATGCCTGTGCCTCTTTCACGGATAACCG
ACAGCAGAACACTGGGAGAACGATTACCCCACAAAAACCTCTTGCCTTGCGTTCACGAGGTTAATGAAGG
TCTTTTATCCGGCATATTAGATTCTCTTGATAAAAAACTCCTTTCCATCCACCCGGAAGGCCTTTGCCCT
ACATGCCGGCTTTTTGGTACGACATATTACAAAGGACGGGTTCGTTTCGGGTTTGCAAACCTTATGAACA
AACCCAAATGGCTGACCGAGAGGGAAAATGGTTGTGGTGGGTATGTGACCCTTCCACTCCTTGAAAGACC
ACGCCTGACATGGTCAGTACCCTCCGATAAATGTGACGTACCAGGGAGAAAATTTTATATCCATCATAAT
GGCTGGCAGGAGGTGCTAAGAAACAACGATATAACACCAAAGACTGAAAATAATCGTACCGTAGAACCAT
TAGCTGCGGACAATAGATTTACCTTTGATGTCTATTTTGAGAATCTGAGGGAGTGGGAATTAGGGCTTCT
CTGCTATTGCCTTGAACTTGAGCCGGGAATGGGGCATAAACTTGGCATGGGTAAGCCAATGGGCTTTGGT
AGCGTAAAAATAGCAATAGAAAGGTTACAGACCTTTACTGTTCATCAGGATGGTATAAACTGGAAGCCCT
CCGAAAATGAAATTGGGGTTTATGTGCAGAAAGGAAGAGAAAAGCTGGTTGAGTGGTTTACCCCTTCGGC
TCCGCACAAAAATATGGAATGGAACGGGGTAAAACACATCAAAGACCTCCGTTCTTTACTCAGCATACCC
GGCGACAAACCCACCGTAAAATATCCCACCCTTAACAAGGACGCTGAGGGAGCAATATCTGACTATACGT
ATGAGCGGCTCTCTGATACAAAGCTGCTGCCTCATGATAAACGGGTAGAATACCTGAGAACCCCGTGGAG
TCCATGGAATGCCTTTGTGAAGGAAGCAGAGTATTCTCCTTCAGAAAAAAGTGATGAAAAGGGTCGTGAA
ACTATACGCACAAAACCTAAATCTCTACCTTCTGTGAAATCAATTGGTAAGGTTAAATGGTTTGATGAAG
GTAAGGGTTTCGGTATTCTTATTATGGATGACGGCAAAGAGGTATCGATAAGCAAGAATTCTATCCGGGG
AAATATCTTGCTAAAAAAAGGTCAAAAGGTGACGTTCCACATTGTACAGGGGTTGATACCAAAGGCTGAA
GATATAGAAATAGCGAAGTAAATACGGTCCGGAACATAATGGTGCAGGGCGCTTGTTTCGGCGTGGGTAT
GGTGGCAGGCCCCGTGGCCGGGGGACTGTTGGGCGCTGCCGGCACCTGTCCTACGAGTTGCATGATAAAG
AAGACAGTCATAAGTGCGGCGACGATAGTCATGCCCCGCGCCCACCGGAAGGAGCTACCGGCAGCGGTGC
GGACTGTTGTAACTCAGAATAAGAAATGAGGCCGCTCATGGCGTTGACTCTCAGTCATAGTATCGTGGTA
TCACCGGTTGGTTCCACTCTCTGTTGCGGGCAACTTCAGCAGCACGTAGGGGACTTCCGCGTTTCCAGAC
TTTACGAAACACGGAAACCGAAGACCATTCATGTTGTTGCTCAGGTCGCAGACGTTTTGCAGCAGCAGTC
GCTTCACGTTCGCTCGCGTATCGGTGATTCATTCTGCTAACCAGTAAGGCAACCCCGCCAGCCTAGCCGG
GTCCTCAACGACAGGAGCACGATCATGCGCACCCGTGGCCAGGACCCAACGCTGCCCGAGATGCGCCGCG
TGCGGCTGCTGGAGATGGCGGACGCGATGGATATGTTCTGCCAAGGGTTGGTTTGCGCATTCACAGTTCT
CCGCAAGAATTGATTGGCTCCAATTCTTGGAGTGGTGAATCCGTTAGCGAGGTGCCGCCGGCTTCCATTC
AGGTCGAGGTGGCCCGGCTCCATGCACCGCGACGCAACGCGGGGAGGCAGACAAGGTATAGGGCGGCGCC
TACAATCCATGCCAACCCGTTCCATGTGCTCGCCGAGGCGGCATAAATCGCCGTGACGATCAGCGGTCCA
ATGATCGAAGTTAGGCTGGTAAGAGCCGCGAGCGATCCTTGAAGCTGTCCCTGATGGTCGTCATCTACCT
GCCTGGACAGCATGGCCTGCAACGCGGGCATCCCGATGCCGCCGGAAGCGAGAAGAATCATAATGGGGA
Features (pLannotate 1.2.2; 10 found; start..end, strand, type, name):
    958..986     -  promoter       tet promoter: E. coli promoter for tetracycline efflux protein gene
   1098..1643    +  rep_origin     p15A ori: Plasmids containing the medium-copy-number p15A origin of replication can be propagated in E. coli cells that contain a second plasmid with the ColE1 origin.
   1731..1786    +  rep_origin     RSF ori (fragment): Plasmids containing the RSF 1030 origin of replication can be propagated in E. coli cells that contain additional plasmids with compatible origins.
   1892..1926    +  promoter       J23119 promoter: bacterial promoter (Registry of Standard Biological Parts BBa J23119)
   2062..2166    +  promoter       AmpR promoter: bla
   2167..2961    +  CDS            NeoR/KanR: aminoglycoside phosphotransferase from Tn5; aph(3')-II (or nptII); confers resistance to neomycin, kanamycin, and G418 (Geneticin®)
  15029..15086   +  CDS            TcR (fragment): tetracycline efflux protein; tet; confers resistance to tetracycline
  15083..15176   -  CDS            TcR (fragment): tetracycline efflux protein; tet; confers resistance to tetracycline
  15312..15437   +  CDS            YPB1_ECOLX (fragment): Protein predicted: Swiss-Prot protein existence level 4. From Escherichia coli.
  15679..910     -  CDS            TcR (across the origin): tetracycline efflux protein; tet; confers resistance to tetracycline
