[The description below was written by a language model from this plasmid's Addgene catalogue record and pLannotate feature annotations shown in this document.]
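Description:
pDF0044 CjcCas7-11 full locus with synthetic array is a bacterial expression plasmid of roughly 16 kb carrying the complete Cas7-11 CRISPR locus from Candidatus Jettenia caeni together with a synthetic CRISPR array, assembled by Gibson cloning. The catalogue does not name the backbone. However, the annotated features (a p15A origin, a tet promoter driving an apparently intact tetracycline efflux gene that spans the sequence origin, plus additional short TcR fragments) are the kind found in pACYC-type vectors. The medium-copy p15A origin is compatible with ColE1-type plasmids, so the construct can in principle be maintained in E. coli alongside a second plasmid. A short RSF origin fragment is also detected. Selection is by kanamycin, conferred by the Tn5 aminoglycoside phosphotransferase (NeoR/KanR) expressed from an AmpR (bla) promoter. The record lists only kanamycin as the working resistance.

The automated feature table covers only the backbone. About 12 kb, between the kanamycin marker and the tetracycline-gene fragments, carries no annotation and presumably holds the Cas7-11 locus, but the record does not itemise its genes, the array's spacers and repeats, or the promoters driving them. A constitutive J23119 promoter lies just upstream of the kanamycin cassette, and the record does not state what it drives. The sequence is also flagged as a partial NGS result. Cas7-11 is a single-protein, RNA-guided, RNA-targeting type III-E CRISPR effector. According to the stated purpose, the plasmid reconstitutes the full locus in bacteria, which suits heterologous studies of crRNA processing and programmable RNA targeting by this system.
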