Addgene plasmid #172502: pDF0044 CjcCas7-11 full locus with synthetic array
Purpose: Encodes the CjcCas7-11 full locus for bacterial expression
Depositing lab: Omar Abudayyeh & Jonathan Gootenberg. Depositing organization: Massachusetts Institute of Technology. Publication: Programmable RNA targeting with the single-protein CRISPR effector Cas7-11. Ozcan A, Krajeski R, Ioannidi E, Lee B, Gardner A, Makarova KS, Koonin EV, Abudayyeh OO, Gootenberg JS. Nature. 2021 Sep 6. pii: 10.1038/s41586-021-03886-5. doi: 10.1038/s41586-021-03886-5. PubMed 34489594.
Backbone
  Vector backbone: Unspecified
  Vector type: Bacterial Expression
Growth in bacteria
  Bacterial resistance: Kanamycin, 50 μg/mL
  Growth temperature: 37°C
  Growth strain: NEB Stable
  Copy number: Unknown
Gene/Insert
  Gene/Insert name: CjcCas7-11 full locus with synthetic array
  Species: Candidatus Jettenia caeni
  Cloning method: Gibson Cloning
Terms and licenses: Academic/Nonprofit Terms; Industry Terms: Not Available to Industry
How to cite: pDF0044 CjcCas7-11 full locus with synthetic array was a gift from Omar Abudayyeh & Jonathan Gootenberg (Addgene plasmid # 172502 ; http://n2t.net/addgene:172502 ; RRID:Addgene_172502)
